Addgene plasmid #43539: III-CAAA
Depositing lab: Chad Cowan & Kiran Musunuru. Depositing organization: Harvard University. Publication: A TALEN Genome-Editing System for Generating Human Stem Cell-Based Disease Models. Ding Q, Lee YK, Schaefer EA, Peters DT, Veres A, Kim K, Kuperwasser N, Motola DL, Meissner TB, Hendriks WT, Trevisan M, Gupta RM, Moisan A, Banks E, Friesen M, Schinzel RT, Xia F, Tang A, Xia Y, Figueroa E, Wann A, Ahfeldt T, Daheron L, Zhang F, Rubin LL, Peng LF, Chung RT, Musunuru K, Cowan CA. Cell Stem Cell. 2012 Dec 12. pii: S1934-5909(12)00645-5. doi: 10.1016/j.stem.2012.11.011. PubMed 23246482.
Backbone
  Vector backbone: pCRII-TOPO
  Backbone manufacturer: Invitrogen
  Backbone size w/o insert (bp): 3973
  Vector type: Bacterial Cloning
Growth in bacteria
  Bacterial resistance: Ampicillin and Kanamycin, 100 & 50 μg/mL
  Growth temperature: 37°C
  Growth strain: Top10
  Copy number: High Copy
Gene/Insert
  Gene/Insert name: III-CAAA
  Species: Synthetic
  Insert size (bp): 426
  Cloning method: TOPO Cloning
  Sequencing primers: 5′ T7; 3′ M13-rev
Terms and licenses: Academic/Nonprofit Terms; Industry Terms: Not Available to Industry
How to cite: III-CAAA was a gift from Chad Cowan & Kiran Musunuru (Addgene plasmid # 43539 ; http://n2t.net/addgene:43539 ; RRID:Addgene_43539)
