[The description below was written by a language model from this plasmid's Addgene catalogue record.]
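Description:
III-CAAA is a bacterial cloning plasmid built on the commercial pCRII-TOPO backbone (about 4 kb without insert), into which a 426 bp synthetic fragment was introduced by TOPO cloning. It is a high-copy plasmid maintained in E. coli and carries both ampicillin and kanamycin resistance markers, as is standard for this backbone. No feature table accompanies the record, so the arrangement of elements cannot be confirmed in detail. The use of T7 and M13 reverse as sequencing primers indicates that these standard priming sites flank the insertion site.

The insert shares the plasmid's name and is listed only as synthetic, and the record does not describe its content explicitly. The associated publication describes a TALEN genome-editing system for generating human stem cell-based disease models, which points to this plasmid being one member of a library of pre-assembled TAL effector repeat modules. The insert size is consistent with roughly four TAL repeats of about 34 amino acids each. On that basis, the name plausibly denotes a four-repeat block recognising the bases C-A-A-A, intended for the third position ("III") in a hierarchical assembly of a full DNA-binding array. This reading is an inference from the name, size and publication rather than something the record states. The plasmid has no recorded promoter driving the insert, tags or reporters. It appears to serve purely as a storage and source vector from which the module would be taken and joined with other blocks to build custom TALEN expression constructs, rather than being used directly in mammalian cells.
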