>Addgene plasmid #43539 | III-CAAA | depositor partial sequence | sequence record 58804 | III-CAAA sequence 426 bps
CGTCTCGGCTCACCCCAGAGCAGGTCGTGGCGATCGCAAGCCACGACGGAGGAAAGCAAGCCTTGGAAAC
AGTACAGAGGCTGTTGCCTGTGCTGTGCCAAGCGCACGGCCTCACCCCAGAGCAGGTCGTGGCAATCGCC
TCCAACATTGGCGGGAAACAGGCACTCGAGACTGTCCAGCGCCTGCTTCCCGTGCTGTGCCAAGCGCACG
GCCTCACCCCAGAGCAGGTCGTGGCAATCGCCTCCAACATTGGCGGGAAACAGGCACTCGAGACTGTCCA
GCGCCTGCTTCCCGTGCTGTGCCAAGCGCACGGATTAACCCCAGAGCAGGTCGTGGCAATCGCCTCCAAC
ATTGGCGGGAAACAGGCACTCGAGACTGTCCAGCGCCTGCTTCCCGTGCTGTGCCAAGCGCACGGACTCA
GAGACG
