>Addgene plasmid #43539 | III-CAAA | addgene partial sequence | sequence record 64309 | M13_pUC_fwd
TACGACTCNCTATAGGGCGAATTGGGCCCTCTAGATGCATGCTCGAGCGGCCGCCAGTGTGATGGATATC
TGCAGAATTCGCCCTTGCCGTCCTAGCGCGTCTCGGCTCACCCCAGAGCAGGTCGTGGCGATCGCAAGCC
ACGACGGAGGAAAGCAAGCCTTGGAAACAGTACAGAGGCTGTTGCCTGTGCTGTGCCAAGCGCACGGCCT
CACCCCAGAGCAGGTCGTGGCAATCGCCTCCAACATTGGCGGGAAACAGGCACTCGAGACTGTCCAGCGC
CTGCTTCCCGTGCTGTGCCAAGCGCACGGCCTCACCCCAGAGCAGGTCGTGGCAATCGCCTCCAACATTG
GCGGGAAACAGGCACTCGAGACTGTCCAGCGCCTGCTTCCCGTGCTGTGCCAAGCGCACGGATTAACCCC
AGAGCAGGTCGTGGCAATCGCCTCCAACATTGGCGGGAAACAGGCACTCGAGACTGTCCAGCGCCTGCTT
CCCGTGCTGTGCCAAGCGCACGGACTCAGAGACGTGGGCACAGGAAAGAAGGGCGAATTCCAGCACACTG
GCGGCCGTTACTAGTGGATCCGAGCTCGGTACCAAGCTTGATGCATAGCTTGAGTATTCTATAGTGTCAC
CTAAATAGCTTGGCGTAATCATGGTCATAGCTGTTTCCTGTGTGAAATTGTTATCCGCTCACAATTCCAC
ACAACATACGAGCCGGAAGCATAAAGTGTAAAGCCTGGGGTGCCTAATGAGTGAGCTAACTCACATTAAT
TGCGTTGCGCTCACTGCCCGCTTTCCAGTCGGGAAACCTGTCGTGCCAGCTGCATTAATGAATCGGCCAA
CGCGCGGGGAGAGGCGGTTTGCGTATTGGGCGCTCTTCCGCTTCCTCGCTCACTGACTCGCTGCGCTCGG
TCGTTCGGCTGCGGCGAGCGGTATCAGCTCACTCAAAGGCGGTAATA
